Addgene plasmid #80927: pHD-w+
Purpose: Vector for generating dsDNA donors for HDR. Empty backbone containing a StuI restriction site and GMR-white for identifying backbone incorporation.
Depositing lab: Kate O'Connor-Giles. Depositing organization: University of Wisconsin, Madison.
Backbone
  Vector backbone: pJ204
  Backbone manufacturer: DNA 2.0
  Backbone size w/o insert (bp): 27848
  Total vector size (bp): 7140
  Vector type: high copy, amp resistance
Growth in bacteria
  Bacterial resistance: Ampicillin, 100 μg/mL
  Growth temperature: 37°C
  Growth strain: DH5alpha
  Copy number: High Copy
Gene/Insert
  Gene/Insert name: GMR-white
  Species: D. melanogaster (fly)
  Insert size (bp): 2997
  Promoter: GMR::hsp70
  Cloning method: Gibson Cloning
  Sequencing primers: 5′ GTCTGACGCTCAGTGGAACG; 3′ GAGTCAGGCAACTATGGATGAACG
Resource information
  A portion of this plasmid was derived from a plasmid made by: We had it synthesized by DNA 2.0
Terms and licenses: Academic/Nonprofit Terms; Industry Terms: Not Available to Industry
How to cite: pHD-w+ was a gift from Kate O'Connor-Giles (Addgene plasmid # 80927 ; http://n2t.net/addgene:80927 ; RRID:Addgene_80927)
