[The description below was written by a language model from this plasmid's Addgene catalogue record and pLannotate feature annotations shown in this document.]
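Description:
pHD-w+ is an empty donor backbone for building double-stranded DNA templates for homology-directed repair in Drosophila melanogaster genome editing. It is based on the synthetic pJ204 cloning vector and is propagated in E. coli as a high-copy plasmid, using a ColE1/pUC-type origin and a β-lactamase (AmpR) gene with its bla promoter for ampicillin selection. The annotation also picks up short remnants typical of a synthetic backbone: rrnB T1 and T2 terminator fragments with an adjacent 5S rRNA segment, which probably insulate the cloning region from read-through transcription, and very small KanR and lacZα fragments that are not functional genes.

The only fly-relevant cargo is GMR-white, the Drosophila white coding sequence driven by a GMR::hsp70 promoter, meaning eye-specific GMR enhancer elements joined to an hsp70 minimal promoter. White encodes a transporter subunit needed to move pigment precursors into eye pigment cells, so its expression gives a visible eye-colour phenotype in a white mutant background. This marker sits in the vector backbone rather than in the donor cassette. Users insert their homology arms and payload at the single StuI site. A clean HDR event should leave the backbone behind, whereas flies carrying GMR-white signal that the whole plasmid has integrated, so those unwanted events can be identified and discarded.

The promoter is not annotated in the feature table, which marks only the white coding sequence. The recorded sizes are also inconsistent: the catalogue lists a total of 7,140 bp and an implausibly large backbone figure, while the deposited full sequence is 5,869 nt.
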