Features (pLannotate 1.2.2; 9 found; start..end, strand, type, name):
    858..954     -  promoter       AmpR promoter (fragment): bla
    984..1008    -  CDS            KanR (fragment): aminoglycoside phosphotransferase; aph(3')-Ia; confers resistance to kanamycin
   1037..1152    +  ncRNA          5S rRNA: Accession: RF00001 - 5S ribosomal RNA
   1156..1196    +  terminator     rrnB T1 terminator (fragment): transcription terminator T1 from the E. coli rrnB gene
   1824..1843    +  CDS            lacZα (fragment): LacZα fragment of β-galactosidase; lacZ fragment
   1868..1885    -  terminator     rrnB T2 terminator (fragment): transcription terminator T2 from the E. coli rrnB gene
   2110..2698    -  rep_origin     ori: high-copy-number ColE1/pMB1/pBR322/pUC origin of replication
   3593..5653    +  CDS            w: WHITE_DROME - Experimental evidence at transcript level: Swiss-Prot protein existence level 2. Part of a membrane-spanning permease system necessary for the transport of pigment precursors into pigment cells responsible for eye color. White dimerize with brown for the transport of guanine. Scarlet and white complex transports a metabolic intermediate (such as 3- hydroxy kynurenine) from the cytoplasm into the pigment granules. From Drosophila melanogaster (Fruit fly).
   5864..855     -  CDS            AmpR (across the origin): β-lactamase; bla; confers resistance to ampicillin, carbenicillin, and related antibiotics
>Addgene plasmid #80927 | pHD-w+ | depositor full sequence | sequence record 152786 | pHD-w+ sequence 5869 bps
ATGCTTAATCAGTGAGGCACCTATCTCAGCGATCTGTCTATTTCGTTCATCCATAGTTGCCTGACTCCCC
GTCGTGTAGATAACTACGATACGGGAGGGCTTACCATCTGGCCCCAGCGCTGCGATGATACCGCGAGAAC
CACGCTCACCGGCTCCGGATTTATCAGCAATAAACCAGCCAGCCGGAAGGGCCGAGCGCAGAAGTGGTCC
TGCAACTTTATCCGCCTCCATCCAGTCTATTAATTGTTGCCGGGAAGCTAGAGTAAGTAGTTCGCCAGTT
AATAGTTTGCGCAACGTTGTTGCCATCGCTACAGGCATCGTGGTGTCACGCTCGTCGTTTGGTATGGCTT
CATTCAGCTCCGGTTCCCAACGATCAAGGCGAGTTACATGATCCCCCATGTTGTGCAAAAAAGCGGTTAG
CTCCTTCGGTCCTCCGATCGTTGTCAGAAGTAAGTTGGCCGCAGTGTTATCACTCATGGTTATGGCAGCA
CTGCATAATTCTCTTACTGTCATGCCATCCGTAAGATGCTTTTCTGTGACTGGTGAGTACTCAACCAAGT
CATTCTGAGAATAGTGTATGCGGCGACCGAGTTGCTCTTGCCCGGCGTCAATACGGGATAATACCGCGCC
ACATAGCAGAACTTTAAAAGTGCTCATCATTGGAAAACGTTCTTCGGGGCGAAAACTCTCAAGGATCTTA
CCGCTGTTGAGATCCAGTTCGATGTAACCCACTCGTGCACCCAACTGATCTTCAGCATCTTTTACTTTCA
CCAGCGTTTCTGGGTGAGCAAAAACAGGAAGGCAAAATGCCGCAAAAAAGGGAATAAGGGCGACACGGAA
ATGTTGAATACTCATATTCTTCCTTTTTCAATATTATTGAAGCATTTATCAGGGTTATTGTCTCATGAGC
GGATACATATTTGAATGTATTTAGAAAAATAAACAAATAGGGGTCAGTGTTACAACCAATTAACCAATTC
TGAACATTATCGCGAGCCCATTTATACCTGAATATGGCTCATAACACCCCTTGTTTGCCTGGCGGCAGTA
GCGCGGTGGTCCCACCTGACCCCATGCCGAACTCAGAAGTGAAACGCCGTAGCGCCGATGGTAGTGTGGG
GACTCCCCATGCGAGAGTAGGGAACTGCCAGGCATCAAATAAAACGAAAGGCTCAGTCGAAAGACTGGGC
CTTTCGCCCGGGCTAATAAGGGGGGCTGGATCGCTTCGTGTTCCCCATCGGTGATGTCGTATAGGAAGCA
GTATACGAGACCTATAGGAGACGTATATGGTCTTCTTTTCCCGAGGCCTCGGCCCCGAAGACACTATAGG
TCTCCTATACGTCTCTTATACGACATCACCGATGGGGAACCCAGACGCTGAGTACGTATTCTAAATGCAT
AATAAATACTGATAACATCTTATAGTTTGTATTATATTTTGTATTATCGTTGACATGTATAATTTTGATA
TCAAAAACTGATTTTCCCTTTATTATTTTCGAGATTTATTTTCTTAATTCTCTTTAACAAACTAGAAATA
TTGTATATACAAAAAATCATAAATAATAGATGAATAGTTTAATTATAGGTGTTCATCAATCGAAAAAGCA
ACGTATCTTATTTAAAGTGCGTTGCTTTTTTCTCATTTATAAGGTTAAATAATTCTCATATATCAAGCAA
AGTGACAGGCGCCCTTAAATATTCTGACAAATGCTCTTTCCCTAAACTCCCCCCATAAAAAAACCCGCCG
AAGCGGGTTTTTACGTTATTTGCGGATTAACGATTACTCGTTATCAGAACCGCCCAGGGGGCCCGAGCTT
AAGACTGGCCGTCGTTTTACAACACAGAAAGAGTTTGTAGAAACGCAAAAAGGCCATCCGTCAGGGGCCT
TCTGCTTAGTTTGATGCCTGGCAGTTCCCTACTCTCGCCTTCCGCTTCCTCGCTCACTGACTCGCTGCGC
TCGGTCGTTCGGCTGCGGCGAGCGGTATCAGCTCACTCAAAGGCGGTAATACGGTTATCCACAGAATCAG
GGGATAACGCAGGAAAGAACATGTGAGCAAAAGGCCAGCAAAAGGCCAGGAACCGTAAAAAGGCCGCGTT
GCTGGCGTTTTTCCATAGGCTCCGCCCCCCTGACGAGCATCACAAAAATCGACGCTCAAGTCAGAGGTGG
CGAAACCCGACAGGACTATAAAGATACCAGGCGTTTCCCCCTGGAAGCTCCCTCGTGCGCTCTCCTGTTC
CGACCCTGCCGCTTACCGGATACCTGTCCGCCTTTCTCCCTTCGGGAAGCGTGGCGCTTTCTCATAGCTC
ACGCTGTAGGTATCTCAGTTCGGTGTAGGTCGTTCGCTCCAAGCTGGGCTGTGTGCACGAACCCCCCGTT
CAGCCCGACCGCTGCGCCTTATCCGGTAACTATCGTCTTGAGTCCAACCCGGTAAGACACGACTTATCGC
CACTGGCAGCAGCCACTGGTAACAGGATTAGCAGAGCGAGGTATGTAGGCGGTGCTACAGAGTTCTTGAA
GTGGTGGGCTAACTACGGCTACACTAGAAGAACAGTATTTGGTATCTGCGCTCTGCTGAAGCCAGTTACC
TTCGGAAAAAGAGTTGGTAGCTCTTGATCCGGCAAACAAACCACCGCTGGTAGCGGTGGTTTTTTTGTTT
GCAAGCAGCAGATTACGCGCAGAAAAAAAGGATCTCAAGAAGATCCTTTGATCTTTTCTACGGGGTCTGA
CGCTCAGTGGAACGACGCGCGCGTAACTCACGTTAAGGGATTTTGGTCATGAGCTTGCGCCGTCCCGTCA
AGTCGTACGACTAGCACCTGACTGTCGAGCCCAGTGGAAACCCTTGAAATGCCTTTAAGTCGAGCCCAGT
GGAAACCCTTGAAATGCCTTTAAGTCGAGCCCAGTGGAAACCCTTGAAATGCCTTTAAGTCGAGCCCAGT
GGAAACCCTTGAAATGCCTTTAAGTCGAGCCCAGTGGAAACCCTTGAAATGCCTTTAAGTCGAGTAGCAG
TCGAGGTAGGTACGTCATGCCCCGTTATTCTCTATTCGTTTTGTGACTCTCCCTCTCTGTACTATTGCTC
TCTCACTCTGTCGCACAGTAAACGGCACTCTATTCTCGTTGCTTCGAGAGAGCGCGCCTCGAATGTTCGC
GAAAAGAGCGCCGGAGTATAAATAGAGGCGCTTCGTCGACGGAGCGTCAATTCAATTCAAACAAGCAAAG
TGAACACATCGCGAAGCAAGCTGAGCAAACAAACAAGCGCAGCTGAACAAGCTAAACAATCTGCAATAAA
GTGCAAGTTAAAGTGAATCAATTAAAAGTAACCAACAACCAAGTAATTAAACTAAAAACTGCAACTACTG
AAATCAACCAAGAAGTCATTATTGAAGACAAGAAGAGAACTCTGAATAGGTCGATAGCGTCAATTCGGCA
CGAGGTTTCGTGACGAAGCTCCAAGCGGTTTACGCCATCAATTAAACACAAAGTGCTGTGCCAAAACTCC
TCTCGCTTCTTATTTTTGTTTGTTTTTTGAGTGATTGGGTGGGTGATTGGTTTTGGGTGGGTAAGCAGGG
GAAAGTGTGAAAAATCCCGGCAATGGGCCAAGAGGATCAGGAGCTATTAATTCGCGGAGGCAGCAAACAC
CCATCTGCCGAGCATCTGAACAATGGTGACAGCGGAGCGGCTTCGCAGAGCTGCATTAACCAGGGCTTCG
GGCAGGCCAAAAACTACGGCACGCTCCTGCCACCCAGTCCGCCGGAGGACTCCGGTTCAGGGAGCGGCCA
ACTAGCCGAGAACCTCACCTATGCCTGGCACAATATGGACATCTTTGGGGCGGTCAATCAGCCGGGCTCC
GGATGGCGGCAGCTGGTCAACCGGACACGCGGACTATTCTGCAACGAGCGACACATACCGGCGCCCAGGA
AACATTTGCTCAAGAACGTTTGCGGCGTGGCCTATCCGGGCGAACTTTTGGCCGTGATGGGCAGTTCCGG
TGCCGGAAAGACGACCCTGCTGAATGCCCTTGCCTTTCGATCGCCGCAGGGCATCCAAGTATCGCCATCC
GGGATGCGACTGCTCAATGGCCAACCTGTGGACGCCAAGGAGATGCAGGCCAGGTGCGCCTATGTCCAGC
AGGATGACCTCTTTATCGGCTCCCTAACGGCCAGGGAACACCTGATTTTCCAAGCCATGGTGCGGATGCC
ACGACATCTGACCTATCGGCAGCGAGTGGCCCGCGTGGATCAGGTGATCCAGGAGCTTTCGCTCAGCAAA
TGTCAGCACACGATCATCGGTGTGCCCGGCAGGGTGAAAGGTCTGTCCGGCGGAGAAAGGAAGCGTCTGG
CATTCGCCTCCGAGGCACTAACCGATCCGCCGCTTCTGATCTGCGATGAGCCCACCTCCGGACTGGACTC
ATTTACCGCCCACAGCGTCGTCCAGGTGCTGAAGAAGCTGTCGCAGAAGGGCAAGACCGTCATCCTGACC
ATTCATCAGCCGTCTTCCGAGCTGTTTGAGCTCTTTGACAAGATCCTTCTGATGGCCGAGGGCAGGGTAG
CTTTCTTGGGCACTCCCAGCGAAGCCGTCGACTTCTTTTCCTACGTGGGTGCCCAGTGTCCTACCAACTA
CAATCCGGCGGACTTTTACGTACAGGTGTTGGCCGTTGTGCCCGGACGGGAGATCGAGTCCCGTGATCGG
ATCGCCAAGATATGCGACAATTTTGCCATTAGCAAAGTAGCCCGGGATATGGAGCAGTTGTTGGCCACCA
AAAATCTGGAGAAGCCACTGGAGCAGCCGGAGAATGGGTACACCTACAAGGCCACCTGGTTCATGCAGTT
CCGGGCGGTCCTGTGGCGATCCTGGCTGTCGGTGCTCAAGGAACCACTCCTCGTAAAAGTGCGACTTATT
CAGACAACGATGGTTGCCATCTTGATTGGCCTCATCTTTTTGGGCCAACAACTCACGCAAGTGGGTGTGA
TGAATATCAACGGAGCCATCTTCCTCTTCCTGACCAACATGACCTTTCAAAACGTCTTTGCCACGATAAA
TGTGTTCACCTCAGAGCTGCCAGTTTTTATGAGGGAGGCCCGAAGTCGACTTTATCGCTGTGACACATAC
TTTCTGGGCAAAACGATTGCCGAATTGCCGCTTTTTCTCACAGTGCCACTGGTCTTCACGGCGATTGCCT
ATCCGATGATCGGACTGCGGGCCGGAGTGCTGCACTTCTTCAACTGCCTGGCGCTGGTCACTCTGGTGGC
CAATGTGTCAACGTCCTTCGGATATCTAATATCCTGCGCCAGCTCCTCGACCTCGATGGCGCTGTCTGTG
GGTCCGCCGGTTATCATACCATTCCTGCTCTTTGGCGGCTTCTTCTTGAACTCGGGCTCGGTGCCAGTAT
ACCTCAAATGGTTGTCGTACCTCTCATGGTTCCGTTACGCCAACGAGGGTCTGCTGATTAACCAATGGGC
GGACGTGGAGCCGGGCGAAATTAGCTGCACATCGTCGAACACCACGTGCCCCAGTTCGGGCAAGGTCATC
CTGGAGACGCTTAACTTCTCCGCCGCCGATCTGCCGCTGGACTACGTGGGTCTGGCCATTCTCATCGTGA
GCTTCCGGGTGCTCGCATATCTGGCTCTAAGACTTCGGGCCCGACGCAAGGAGTAGCCGACATATATCCG
AAATAACTGCTTGTTTTTTTTTTTTACCATTATTACCATCGTGTTTACTGTTTATTGCCCCCTCAAAAAG
CTAATGTAATTATATTTGTGCCAATAAAAACAAGATATGACCTATAGAATACAAAAAAAAAAAAAAAAAA
AAAAAAAAAAACTCGACACCGGGATCCAAACCTAGCAGCGTAATGCTCTGCTTTTACCA
