>Addgene plasmid #80927 | pHD-w+ | addgene partial sequence | sequence record 167031 | M13-F20 5'-TGTAAAACGACGGCCAGT-3'
ATCCGCAAATAACGTAAAAACCCGCTTCGGCGGGTTTTTTTATGGGGGGAGTTTAGGGAAAGAGCATTTG
TCAGAATATTTAAGGGCGCCTGTCACTTTGCTTGATATATGAGAATTATTTAACCTTATAAATGAGAAAA
AAGCAACGCACTTTAAATAAGATACGTTGCTTTTTCGATTGATGAACACCTATAATTAAACTATTCATCT
ATTATTTATGATTTTTTGTATATACAATATTTCTAGTTTGTTAAAGAGAATTAAGAAAATAAATCTCGAA
AATAATAAAGGGAAAATCAGTTTTTGATATCAAAATTATACATGTCAACGATAATACAAAATATAATACA
AACTATAAGATGTTATCAGTATTTATTATGCATTTAGAATACGTACTCAGCGTCTGGGTTCCCCATCGGT
GATGTCGTATAAGAGACGTATAGGAGACCTATAGTGTCTTCGGGGCCGAGGCCTCGGGAAAAGAAGACCA
TATACGTCTCCTATAGGTCTCGTATACTGCTTCCTATACGACATCACCGATGGGGAACACGAAGCGATCC
AGCCCCCCTTATTAGCCCGGGCGAAAGGCCCAGTCTTTCGACTGAGCCTTTCGTTTTATTTGATGCCTGG
CAGTTCCCTACTCTCGCATGGGGAGTCCCCACACTACCATCGGCGCTACGGCGTTTCACTTCTGAGTTCG
GCATGGGGTCAGGT
