>Addgene plasmid #80927 | pHD-w+ | addgene partial sequence | sequence record 167034 | Amp-F 5'-AAGCCCTCCCGTATCGTAGT-3'
ATAGACAGATCGCTGAGATAGGTGCCTCACTGATTAAGCATTGGTAAAAGCAGAGCATTACGCTGCTAGG
TTTGGATCCCGGTGTCGAGTTTTTTTTTTTTTTTTTTTTTTTTTTTGTATTCTATAGGTCATATCTTGTT
TTTATTGGCACAAATATAATTACATAAGCTTTTTGAGGGGGCAATAAACAGTAAACACGATGGTAATAAT
GGTAAAAAAAAAAAACAAACAGTTATTTCGGANATATGTCGGCTACNCCTTGCGTCGGGCCCGAAGTCTT
ANAGCCAGATATGCGAGCACCCGGAAGCTCACGATGANAATGGCCAGACCCACGTAGTCCAGCGGCAGAT
CGGCGGCGGANAAGTTAAGCGTCTCCAGGATGACCTTGCCCGAACTGGGGCACGTGGTGTTCGACGATGT
GCAGCTAATTTCGCCCGGCTCCACGTCCGCCCATTGGTTAATCAGCANACCCTCGTTGGCGTAACGGAAC
CATGAGAGGTACGACAACCATTTGAGGTATACTGGCACCGAGCCCGAGTTCAAGAAGAAGCCGCCAAAGA
GCAGGAATGGTATGATAACCGGCGGACCCACAGACAGCGCCATCNAGGTAGAGGAGCTGGCGCAGGATAT
TAGATATCCGAAGGACGTTGACACATTGGCCACCAGAGTGACCAGCGCCAGGCAGTT
